>Addgene plasmid #106215 | pUPD1:TM6-MAR | addgene full sequence | sequence record 205306 | Addgene NGS Result
GTAAAACGACGGCCAGTGAATTGTAATACGACTCACTATAGGGCGAATTGGGCCCGACGTCGCATGCTCC
CGGCCGCCATGGCGGCCGCGGGAATTCGATTGGGCGATGAGTGGTCTCGGGAGTAATATTTAGAAATTTA
ATTAACATAACCAAGGATTTTTATATCGGTAATAACTCTAATATGGTATCCAAATCAGTCTAGAACTCTC
TTACCTCTAATAAGTAAAAGTACTTCTAATAAATTCATATACTTTTTCTCTCTTCTCCGATCTCTCTTTG
CTCTTCTTTTTATGTATCCTTTCCTTTCTAATAGCCTTTTATGAGAAGTAAACTTTTAGGGTTGGCCCCC
CCTCCCCCCACAATTATATAGTTTCTTACTCAGTTGTTGGAATATAATTCAAATTCTTAAATAATTGACG
GTGACATTGAGTTTTACTTTGTGGAAGAGAATTAGATTCTCGTGTTAGTAAAATCGGTTAGTAATTGATG
ATGCATTATTTTTACTCTATAATAGAGATGCAATTTTATTTTTGCATTTTGGGATCAAATTGTAATGCAG
TCATATATTGATTTCATAAATGTTTGGGATATTGTTGGTTATTTAACTAGAAATAGACTTCTTATTTCAT
ATTTATTGTTAAAATCCTTTATTGGAGATGAATTATTTGTTCAACGATTAGAAGTTGATAGTCGCTTTTG
TTTTAGAAGAAATTTTACCGTAGACCAAGTTAAGGAGTTTTAGAAGCACTTTGCATGGGAGCATTAGTGT
ATGTTATGGCTTTATCAAATATAGGTTTTGAAGATTCAGAGAGCCAAGAAAAGCTAGAACCCAAGAACTA
GGAAGTTAGAGTAATTCACAATACCATAACGTGATATAAAACTTTTTATTGTAACTCAAATCGGTAATAT
TTTTTGCTTTAGTCTTAATCGATAAATTATTTTTTTATATTGATTAGTTATAGGAGGCTCAAAAAGTTGG
GAATAATTAAAATATCATATTTTGTATTTGAACAATTTATGAAATAGTAATTGGTAAAAAATCACTTTAA
ATTTTTATCCTATATCCAGAAGGATTATGGTGTCTGGCATAGTGTTTGAAGATTTGAATCAGGGTAAAAG
TATGTTGTAATTTTTATTTGTTATAGGCATTTTTTGTGCTTGATTGTTTTGTTGTCATTATATTTTATTA
TTTGGAAGTGTATATATATGTTTGATTAAAATATAGATAATCAATTTTATAAGAAATTTGCAACAATTAC
AAAAGGATAAAGTCTACAATATGCGAGTAAAATTTGATTGAACCTAGGATGTCCGCTCGAGACCACTCAT
CGCCCAATCACTAGTGAATTCGCGGCCGCCTGCAGGTCGACCATATGGGAGAGCTCCCAACGCGTTGGAT
GCATAGCTTGAGTATTCTATAGTGTCACCTAAATAGCTTGGCGTAATCATGGTCATAGCTGTTTCCTGTG
TGAAATTGTTATCCGCTCACAATTCCACACAACATACGAGCCGGAAGCATAAAGTGTAAAGCCTGGGGTG
CCTAATGAGTGAGCTAACTCACATTAATTGCGTTGCGCTCACTGCCCGCTTTCCAGTCGGGAAACCTGTC
GTGCCAGCTGCATTAATGAATCGGCCAACGCGCGGGGAGAGGCGGTTTGCGTATTGGGCGCTCTTCCGCT
TCCTCGCTCACTGACTCGCTGCGCTCGGTCGTTCGGCTGCGGCGAGCGGTATCAGCTCACTCAAAGGCGG
TAATACGGTTATCCACAGAATCAGGGGATAACGCAGGAAAGAACATGTGAGCAAAAGGCCAGCAAAAGGC
CAGGAACCGTAAAAAGGCCGCGTTGCTGGCGTTTTTCCATAGGCTCCGCCCCCCTGACGAGCATCACAAA
AATCGACGCTCAAGTCAGAGGTGGCGAAACCCGACAGGACTATAAAGATACCAGGCGTTTCCCCCTGGAA
GCTCCCTCGTGCGCTCTCCTGTTCCGACCCTGCCGCTTACCGGATACCTGTCCGCCTTTCTCCCTTCGGG
AAGCGTGGCGCTTTCTCATAGCTCACGCTGTAGGTATCTCAGTTCGGTGTAGGTCGTTCGCTCCAAGCTG
GGCTGTGTGCACGAACCCCCCGTTCAGCCCGACCGCTGCGCCTTATCCGGTAACTATCGTCTTGAGTCCA
ACCCGGTAAGACACGACTTATCGCCACTGGCAGCAGCCACTGGTAACAGGATTAGCAGAGCGAGGTATGT
AGGCGGTGCTACAGAGTTCTTGAAGTGGTGGCCTAACTACGGCTACACTAGAAGAACAGTATTTGGTATC
TGCGCTCTGCTGAAGCCAGTTACCTTCGGAAAAAGAGTTGGTAGCTCTTGATCCGGCAAACAAACCACCG
CTGGTAGCGGTGGTTTTTTTGTTTGCAAGCAGCAGATTACGCGCAGAAAAAAAGGATCTCAAGAAGATCC
TTTGATCTTTTCTACGGGGTCTGACGCTCAGTGGAACGAAAACTCACGTTAAGGGATTTTGGTCATGAGA
TTATCAAAAAGGATCTTCACCTAGATCCTTTTAAATTAAAAATGAAGTTTTAAATCAATCTAAAGTATAT
ATGAGTAAACTTGGTCTGACAGTTACCAATGCTTAATCAGTGAGGCACCTATCTCAGCGATCTGTCTATT
TCGTTCATCCATAGTTGCCTGACTCCCCGTCGTGTAGATAACTACGATACGGGAGGGCTTACCATCTGGC
CCCAGTGCTGCAATGATACCGCGCGACCCACGCTCACCGGCTCCAGATTTATCAGCAATAAACCAGCCAG
CCGGAAGGGCCGAGCGCAGAAGTGGTCCTGCAACTTTATCCGCCTCCATCCAGTCTATTAATTGTTGCCG
GGAAGCTAGAGTAAGTAGTTCGCCAGTTAATAGTTTGCGCAACGTTGTTGCCATTGCTACAGGCATCGTG
GTGTCACGCTCGTCGTTTGGTATGGCTTCATTCAGCTCCGGTTCCCAACGATCAAGGCGAGTTACATGAT
CCCCCATGTTGTGCAAAAAAGCGGTTAGCTCCTTCGGTCCTCCGATCGTTGTCAGAAGTAAGTTGGCCGC
AGTGTTATCACTCATGGTTATGGCAGCACTGCATAATTCTCTTACTGTCATGCCATCCGTAAGATGCTTT
TCTGTGACTGGTGAGTACTCAACCAAGTCATTCTGAGAATAGTGTATGCGGCGACCGAGTTGCTCTTGCC
CGGCGTCAATACGGGATAATACCGCGCCACATAGCAGAACTTTAAAAGTGCTCATCATTGGAAAACGTTC
TTCGGGGCGAAAACTCTCAAGGATCTTACCGCTGTTGAGATCCAGTTCGATGTAACCCACTCGTGCACCC
AACTGATCTTCAGCATCTTTTACTTTCACCAGCGTTTCTGGGTGAGCAAAAACAGGAAGGCAAAATGCCG
CAAAAAAGGGAATAAGGGCGACACGGAAATGTTGAATACTCATACTCTTCCTTTTTCAATATTATTGAAG
CATTTATCAGGGTTATTGTCTCATGAGCGGATACATATTTGAATGTATTTAGAAAAATAAACAAATAGGG
GTTCCGCGCACATTTCCCCGAAAAGTGCCACCTGATGCGGTGTGAAATACCGCACAGATGCGTAAGGAGA
AAATACCGCATCAGGAAATTGTAAGCGTTAATATTTTGTTAAAATTCGCGTTAAATTTTTGTTAAATCAG
CTCATTTTTTAACCAATAGGCCGAAATCGGCAAAATCCCTTATAAATCAAAAGAATAGACCGAGATAGGG
T
[37 nt withheld, positions 3782-3818]
AAAGAACGTGGACTCCAACGTCAAAGGGCGAAAAACCGTCTATCAGGGCGCTGGCCCACTACGTGAACCA
TCACCCT
[91 nt withheld, positions 3896-3986]
G
[124 nt withheld, positions 3988-4111]
CCATTCGCCATTCAGGCTGCGCAACTGTTGGGAAGGGCGATCGGTGCGGGCCTCTTCGCTATTACGCCAG
CTGGCGAAAGGGGGATGTGCTGCAAGGCGATTAAGTTGGGTAACGCCAGGGTTTTCCCAGTCACGACGTT
Features (pLannotate 1.2.2; 13 found; start..end, strand, type, name):
     24..42      +  promoter       T7 promoter: promoter for bacteriophage T7 RNA polymerase
   1342..1404    -  CDS            VESPI_VESMG (fragment): Experimental evidence at protein level: Swiss-Prot protein existence level 1. Shows contractile activity on isolated ileum smooth muscle. From Vespa magnifica (Hornet).
   1416..1434    -  promoter       SP6 promoter: promoter for bacteriophage SP6 RNA polymerase
   1476..1492    -  protein_bind   lac operator: The lac repressor binds to the lac operator to inhibit transcription in E. coli. This inhibition can be relieved by adding lactose or isopropyl-β-D-thiogalactopyranoside (IPTG). lac repressor encoded by lacI
   1500..1530    -  promoter       lac promoter: promoter for the E. coli lac operon
   1545..1566    -  protein_bind   CAP binding site: CAP binding activates transcription in the presence of cAMP. E. coli catabolite activator protein
   1579..1671    -  CDS            lacI (fragment): lac repressor; lacI; The lac repressor binds to the lac operator to inhibit transcription in E. coli. This inhibition can be relieved by adding lactose or isopropyl-β-D-thiogalactopyranoside (IPTG).
   1854..2442    -  rep_origin     ori: high-copy-number ColE1/pMB1/pBR322/pUC origin of replication
   2613..3473    -  CDS            AmpR: β-lactamase; bla; confers resistance to ampicillin, carbenicillin, and related antibiotics
   3474..3578    -  promoter       AmpR promoter: bla
   3605..3655    +  misc_feature   bom (fragment): basis of mobility region from pBR322
   3656..4111    -  rep_origin     f1 ori (sequence partly withheld): f1 bacteriophage origin of replication; arrow indicates direction of (+) strand synthesis
   4115..21      -  CDS            lacZα (fragment) (across the origin): LacZα fragment of β-galactosidase; lacZ fragment
