[The description below was written by a language model from this plasmid's Addgene catalogue record and pLannotate feature annotations shown in this document.]
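Description:
pUPD1:TM6-MAR is a level 0 ("domestication") part plasmid for the GoldenBraid modular cloning system, carrying the TM6 matrix attachment region (also called a scaffold attachment region) from Nicotiana tabacum. The roughly 1.2 kb insert sits in the pUPD1 entry vector, giving a sequenced plasmid of about 4.25 kb. It was introduced through BsmBI sites that were destroyed in the process, as is usual for Type IIS-based part domestication. The feature table does not annotate the MAR itself. It most plausibly occupies the unannotated stretch between the T7 promoter and the SP6 promoter, which flank the cloning position. A short hit to a hornet peptide near that region is almost certainly a spurious annotation.

The backbone is a small, high-copy E. coli cloning vector with a ColE1/pUC-type origin, an f1 phage origin, and a β-lactamase gene with its own promoter for ampicillin selection. Remnants of the lac region (lac promoter, operator, CAP site and an interrupted lacZα fragment) reflect the blue/white screening cassette that the insert replaces. M13 forward and reverse primer sites are recorded for sequencing across the insert. Although it is catalogued under plant expression and synthetic biology, the plasmid contains no plant promoter, plant selectable marker or T-DNA borders in the annotated features, so it is a part donor rather than a transformation vector. Its purpose is to supply the TM6 MAR as a standardised element for assembly into higher-level GoldenBraid constructs. MARs are generally placed beside transgenes in such constructs with the aim of improving or stabilising expression and reducing position effects and silencing.
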