Addgene plasmid #106215: pUPD1:TM6-MAR
Purpose: Provides N.tabacum TM6 matrix attachment region as a level 0 GoldenBraid part
Depositing lab: Tomáš Moravec. Depositing organization: Academy of Sciences of the Czech Republic.
Backbone
  Vector backbone: pUPD1
  Backbone manufacturer: GoldenBraid kit from Diego Orzaez (Addgene kit # 1000000076 ), IBMCP, Valencia, Spain
  Backbone size w/o insert (bp): 3055
  Vector type: Plant Expression, Synthetic Biology
Growth in bacteria
  Bacterial resistance: Ampicillin, 100 μg/mL
  Growth temperature: 37°C
  Growth strain: DH5alpha
  Copy number: High Copy
Gene/Insert
  Gene/Insert name: N.tabacum TM6 matrix attachment region (alt names: TM6-MAR; TM6-SAR)
  Insert size (bp): 1187
  Cloning method: Restriction Enzyme; 5′ cloning site BsmBI (destroyed during cloning); 3′ cloning site BsmBI (destroyed during cloning)
  Sequencing primers: 5′ M13F; 3′ M13R
Terms and licenses: Academic/Nonprofit Terms; Industry Terms: Not Available to Industry
How to cite: pUPD1:TM6-MAR was a gift from Tomáš Moravec (Addgene plasmid # 106215 ; http://n2t.net/addgene:106215 ; RRID:Addgene_106215)
